Addgene plasmid #246327: (loxPcon-DIAL-YB_TATA)-mGL-BGH_pKG2787
Purpose: loxPcon DIAL Reporter Plasmid with YB_TATA expressing mGreenLantern in the presence of ZFa
Depositing lab: Kate Galloway. Depositing organization: Massachusetts Institute of Technology. Publication: Programmable promoter editing for precise control of transgene expression. Kabaria SR, Bae Y, Ehmann ME, Lende-Dorn BA, Beitz AM, Peterman EL, Love KS, Ploessl DS, Galloway KE. Nat Biotechnol. 2025 Oct 13. doi: 10.1038/s41587-025-02854-y. PubMed 41083901.
Backbone
  Vector backbone: Galloway Lab pSHIP Backbone
  Backbone manufacturer: Galloway Lab
  Vector type: Mammalian Expression, Synthetic Biology
Growth in bacteria
  Bacterial resistance: Kanamycin, 50 μg/mL
  Growth temperature: 30°C
  Growth strain: NEB Stable
  Copy number: High Copy
Gene/Insert
  Gene/Insert name: mGreenLantern
  Species: Aequorea victoria
  Mutation: none
  Cloning method: Golden Gate
Terms and licenses: Academic/Nonprofit Terms; Industry Terms: Not Available to Industry
Depositor comments: Please visit https://doi.org/10.1101/2024.06.19.599813 for bioRxiv preprint.
How to cite: (loxPcon-DIAL-YB_TATA)-mGL-BGH_pKG2787 was a gift from Kate Galloway (Addgene plasmid # 246327 ; http://n2t.net/addgene:246327 ; RRID:Addgene_246327)
