[The description below was written by a language model from this plasmid's Addgene catalogue record and pLannotate feature annotations shown in this document.]
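Description:
(loxPcon-DIAL-YB_TATA)-mGL-BGH_pKG2787 is a small (about 3.3 kb) mammalian expression and synthetic-biology reporter plasmid built by Golden Gate assembly in the depositing lab's pSHIP backbone. It is propagated in E. coli from a high-copy ColE1/pUC-type origin and selected with kanamycin through the aph(3')-Ia KanR gene. Two rrnB terminators (T1 and T2) lie between the origin and the reporter cassette, where they probably insulate the cassette from bacterial read-through transcription. No mammalian selection cassette or viral element is annotated, which is consistent with delivery by transfection.

The payload is a single transcription unit. A synthetic DIAL promoter ending in the YB_TATA minimal core promoter drives mGreenLantern, a very bright monomeric GFP derivative of Aequorea victoria origin, and the transcript ends at the bovine growth hormone polyadenylation signal. The annotation software recognised only a short minimal TATA-box promoter fragment just upstream of the coding sequence and a single loxP site spanning the sequence origin. The zinc-finger binding sites implied by the stated purpose are not annotated, so the table does not fully describe the promoter architecture. According to the record, mGreenLantern is expressed only in the presence of a synthetic zinc-finger activator (ZFa), and the minimal promoter should otherwise give low basal output.

The "loxPcon" label and the single detected loxP site suggest a control version of the Cre-editable DIAL design, possibly the post-recombination state, but the record does not say so explicitly. The associated work concerns programmable promoter editing for precise control of transgene expression, and this plasmid serves as a fluorescent readout of promoter output.
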