Features (pLannotate 1.2.2; 8 found; start..end, strand, type, name):
     53..69      +  promoter       minP (fragment): minimal TATA-box promoter with low basal activity
    116..835     +  CDS            mGreenLantern: monomeric GFP derivative that displays exceptionally high brightness in cells (Campbell et al., 2020)
    847..1071    +  polyA_signal   bGH poly(A) signal: bovine growth hormone polyadenylation signal
   1193..2002    +  CDS            KanR: aminoglycoside phosphotransferase; aph(3')-Ia; confers resistance to kanamycin in bacteria or G418 (Geneticin®) in eukaryotes
   2092..2680    +  rep_origin     ori: high-copy-number ColE1/pMB1/pBR322/pUC origin of replication
   2848..2891    -  terminator     rrnB T1 terminator: Escherichia coli rrnB; transcription terminator T1 from the E. coli rrnB gene
   3023..3050    +  terminator     rrnB T2 terminator: transcription terminator T2 from the E. coli rrnB gene
   3249..27      +  protein_bind   loxP (across the origin): Cre-mediated recombination occurs in the 8-bp core sequence (GCATACAT). Cre recombinase
>Addgene plasmid #246327 | (loxPcon-DIAL-YB_TATA)-mGL-BGH_pKG2787 | addgene full sequence | sequence record 490865 | Addgene NGS Result
CGTATAGCATACATTATACGAAGTTATCGGATTTGATCTGATCAAGCAACTCTAGAGGGTATATAATGGG
GGCCACTAGTCTACTACCAGAGCTCATCGCTAGCAATGAGCCACCATGGTGAGCAAGGGCGAGGAGCTGT
TCACCGGGGTGGTGCCCATCCTGGTCGAGCTGGACGGCGACGTAAACGGCCACAAGTTCAGCGTCCGCGG
CGAGGGCGAGGGCGATGCCACCAACGGCAAGCTGACCCTGAAGTTCATCTGCACCACCGGCAAGCTGCCC
GTGCCCTGGCCCACCCTCGTGACCACCTTAGGCTACGGCGTGGCCTGCTTCGCCCGCTACCCCGACCACA
TGAAGCAGCACGACTTCTTCAAGTCCGCCATGCCCGAAGGCTACGTCCAGGAGCGCACCATCTCTTTCAA
GGACGACGGTACCTACAAGACCCGCGCCGAGGTGAAGTTCGAGGGCGACACCCTGGTGAACCGCATCGTG
CTGAAGGGCATCGACTTCAAGGAGGACGGCAACATCCTGGGGCACAAGCTGGAGTACAACTTCAACAGCC
ACAAGGTCTATATCACGGCCGACAAGCAGAAGAACGGCATCAAGGCTAACTTCAAGACCCGCCACAACGT
TGAGGACGGCGGCGTGCAGCTCGCCGACCACTACCAGCAGAACACCCCCATCGGCGACGGCCCCGTGCTG
CTGCCCGACAACCACTACCTGAGCCATCAGTCCAAACTGAGCAAAGACCCCAACGAGAAGCGCGATCACA
TGGTCCTGAAGGAGAGGGTGACCGCCGCCGGGATTACACATGACATGGACGAGCTGTACAAGTAACAACG
TTGCACCTGTGCCTTCTAGTTGCCAGCCATCTGTTGTTTGCCCCTCCCCCGTGCCTTCCTTGACCCTGGA
AGGTGCCACTCCCACTGTCCTTTCCTAATAAAATGAGGAAATTGCATCGCATTGTCTGAGTAGGTGTCAT
TCTATTCTGGGGGGTGGGGTGGGGCAGGACAGCAAGGGGGAGGATTGGGAAGACAATAGCAGGCATGCTG
GGGATGCGGTGGGCTCTATGGCGCTCGCTGACTGCAGGTGCCCGTGTCTCAAAATCTCTGATGTTACATT
GCACAAGATAAAAATATATCATCATGAACAATAAAACTGTCTGCTTACATAAACAGTAATACAAGGGGTG
TTATGAGCCATATTCAACGGGAAACGTCGAGGCCGCGATTAAATTCCAACATGGATGCTGATTTATATGG
GTATAAATGGGCTCGCGATAATGTCGGGCAATCAGGTGCGACAATCTATCGCTTGTATGGGAAGCCCGAT
GCGCCAGAGTTGTTTCTGAAACATGGCAAAGGTAGCGTTGCCAATGATGTTACAGATGAGATGGTCAGAC
TAAACTGGCTGACGGAATTTATGCCTCTTCCGACCATCAAGCATTTTATCCGTACTCCTGGTGATGCATG
GTTACTCACCACTGCGATCCCCGGAAAAACAGCATTCCAGGTATTAGAAGAATATCCTGATTCAGGTGAA
AATATTGTTGATGCGCTGGCAGTGTTCCTGCGCCGGTTGCATTCGATTCCTGTTTGTAATTGTCCTTTTA
ACAGCGATCGCGTATTTCGTCTAGCTCAGGCGCAATCACGAATGAATAACGGTTTGGTTGATGCGAGTGA
TTTTGATGACGAGCGTAATGGCTGGCCTGTTGAACAAGTCTGGAAAGAAATGCATAAACTTTTGCCATTC
TCACCGGATTCAGTCGTCACTCATGGTGATTTCTCACTTGATAACCTTATTTTTGACGAGGGGAAATTAA
TAGGTTGTATTGATGTTGGACGAGTCGGAATCGCAGACCGATACCAGGATCTTGCCATCCTATGGAACTG
CCTCGGTGAGTTTTCTCCTTCATTACAGAAACGGCTTTTTCAAAAATATGGTATTGATAATCCTGATATG
AATAAATTGCAGTTTCATTTGATGCTCGATGAGTTTTTCTAATCAGAATTGGTTAATTGGTTGTAACATT
ATTCAGATTGGGCCCCGTTCCACTGAGCGTCAGACCCCGTAGAAAAGATCAAAGGATCTTCTTGAGATCC
TTTTTTTCTGCGCGTAATCTGCTGCTTGCAAACAAAAAAACCACCGCTACCAGCGGTGGTTTGTTTGCCG
GATCAAGAGCTACCAACTCTTTTTCCGAAGGTAACTGGCTTCAGCAGAGCGCAGATACCAAATACTGTTC
TTCTAGTGTAGCCGTAGTTAGGCCACCACTTCAAGAACTCTGTAGCACCGCCTACATACCTCGCTCTGCT
AATCCTGTTACCAGTGGCTGCTGCCAGTGGCGATAAGTCGTGTCTTACCGGGTTGGACTCAAGACGATAG
TTACCGGATAAGGCGCAGCGGTCGGGCTGAACGGGGGGTTCGTGCACACAGCCCAGCTTGGAGCGAACGA
CCTACACCGAACTGAGATACCTACAGCGTGAGCTATGAGAAAGCGCCACGCTTCCCGAAGGGAGAAAGGC
GGACAGGTATCCGGTAAGCGGCAGGGTCGGAACAGGAGAGCGCACGAGGGAGCTTCCAGGGGGAAACGCC
TGGTATCTTTATAGTCCTGTCGGGTTTCGCCACCTCTGACTTGAGCGTCGATTTTTGTGATGCTCGTCAG
GGGGGCGGAGCCTATGGAAAAACGCCAGCAACGCGGCCTTTTTACGGTTCCTGGCCTTTTGCTGGCCTTT
TGCTCACATGTTCTTTCCTGCGTTATCCCCTGATTCTGTGGATAACCGTATTACCGCTAGCATGGATCTC
GGGGACGTCTAACTACTAAGCGAGAGTAGGGAACTGCCAGGCATCAAATAAAACGAAAGGCTCAGTCGGA
AGACTGGGCCTTTCGTTTTATCTGTTGTTTGTCGGTGAACGCTCTCCTGAGTAGGACAAATCCGCCGGGA
GCGGATTTGAACGTTGTGAAGCAACGGCCCGGAGGGTGGCGGGCAGGACGCCCGCCATAAACTGCCAGGC
ATCAAACTAAGCAGAAGGCCATCCTGACGGATGGCCTTTTTGCGTTTCTACAAACTCTTCCTGTTAGTTA
GTTACTTAAGCTCGGGCCCACCTGCAGTCTACTTACTCGGATCGGGAGATCTGAATTGGAGTGAGGACGT
GTAGAGTGAGGACGTGCGGAGTGAGGACGTGTAGAGTGAGGACGTGCGGAGTGAGGACGTGTAGAGTGAG
GACGTGCCCTCCTCTGGATCAAATCCGAATAACTT
