>Addgene plasmid #246327 | (loxPcon-DIAL-YB_TATA)-mGL-BGH_pKG2787 | depositor partial sequence | sequence record 484319 | Promoter (loxPcon-bp-DIAL-YB_TATA)
AGATCTGAATTGGAGTGAGGACGTGTAGAGTGAGGACGTGCGGAGTGAGGACGTGTAGAGTGAGGACGTG
CGGAGTGAGGACGTGTAGAGTGAGGACGTGCCCTCCTCTGGATCAAATCCGAATAACTTCGTATAGCATA
CATTATACGAAGTTATCGGATTTGATCTGATCAAGCAACTCTAGAGGGTATATAATGGGGGCCACTAGTC
TACTACCAGAGCTCATCGCTAGC
